>Addgene plasmid #217441 | HIV-1-GFP ΔEnv CA Q67H/N74D | addgene full sequence | sequence record 426707 | Addgene NGS Result
ATTTTTGAGACAGGGTCTCACTCTGTCACCTAGGCTGGAGTGCAGTGGTGCAATCACAGCTCACTGCAGC
CTCAACGTCGTAAGCTCAAGCGATCCTCCCACCTCAGCCTGCCTGGTAGCTGAGACTACAAGCGACGCCC
CAGTTAATTTTTGTATTTTTGGTAGAGGCAGCGTTTTGCCGTGTGGCCCTGGCTGGTCTCGAACTCCTGG
GCTCAAGTGATCCAGCCTCAGCCTCCCAAAGTGCTGGGACAACCGGGGCCAGTCACTGCACCTGGCCCTA
AACCATAATTTCTAATCTTTTGGCTAATTTGTTAGTCCTACAAAGGCAGTCTAGTCCCCAGGCAAAAAGG
GGGTTTGTTTCGGGAAAGGGCTGTTACTGTCTTTGTTTCAAACTATAAACTAAGTTCCTCCTAAACTTAG
TTCGGCCTACACCCAGGAATGAACAAGGAGAGCTTGGAGGTTAGAAGCACGATGGAATTGGTTAGGTCAG
ATCTCTTTCACTGTCTGAGTTATAATTTTGCAATGGTGGTTCAAAGACTGCCCGCTTCTGACACCAGTCG
CTGCATTAATGAATCGGCCAACGCGCGGGGAGAGGCGGTTTGCGTATTGGGCGCTCTTCCGCTTCCTCGC
TCACTGACTCGCTGCGCTCGGTCGTTCGGCTGCGGCGAGCGGTATCAGCTCACTCAAAGGCGGTAATACG
GTTATCCACAGAATCAGGGGATAACGCAGGAAAGAACATGTGAGCAAAAGGCCAGCAAAAGGCCAGGAAC
CGTAAAAAGGCCGCGTTGCTGGCGTTTTTCCATAGGCTCCGCCCCCCTGACGAGCATCACAAAAATCGAC
GCTCAAGTCAGAGGTGGCGAAACCCGACAGGACTATAAAGATACCAGGCGTTTCCCCCTGGAAGCTCCCT
CGTGCGCTCTCCTGTTCCGACCCTGCCGCTTACCGGATACCTGTCCGCCTTTCTCCCTTCGGGAAGCGTG
GCGCTTTCTCATAGCTCACGCTGTAGGTATCTCAGTTCGGTGTAGGTCGTTCGCTCCAAGCTGGGCTGTG
TGCACGAACCCCCCGTTCAGCCCGACCGCTGCGCCTTATCCGGTAACTATCGTCTTGAGTCCAACCCGGT
AAGACACGACTTATCGCCACTGGCAGCAGCCACTGGTAACAGGATTAGCAGAGCGAGGTATGTAGGCGGT
GCTACAGAGTTCTTGAAGTGGTGGCCTAACTACGGCTACACTAGAAGAACAGTATTTGGTATCTGCGCTC
TGCTGAAGCCAGTTACCTTCGGAAAAAGAGTTGGTAGCTCTTGATCCGGCAAACAAACCACCGCTGGTAG
CGGTGGTTTTTTTGTTTGCAAGCAGCAGATTACGCGCAGAAAAAAAGGATCTCAAGAAGATCCTTTGATC
TTTTCTACGGGGTCTGACGCTCAGTGGAACGAAAACTCACGTTAAGGGATTTTGGTCATGAGATTATCAA
AAAGGATCTTCACCTAGATCCTTTTAAATTAAAAATGAAGTTTTAAATCAATCTAAAGTATATATGAGTA
AACTTGGTCTGACAGTTACCAATGCTTAATCAGTGAGGCACCTATCTCAGCGATCTGTCTATTTCGTTCA
TCCATAGTTGCCTGACTCCCCGTCGTGTAGATAACTACGATACGGGAGGGCTTACCATCTGGCCCCAGTG
CTGCAATGATACCGCGAGACCCACGCTCACCGGCTCCAGATTTATCAGCAATAAACCAGCCAGCCGGAAG
GGCCGAGCGCAGAAGTGGTCCTGCAACTTTATCCGCCTCCATCCAGTCTATTAATTGTTGCCGGGAAGCT
AGAGTAAGTAGTTCGCCAGTTAATAGTTTGCGCAACGTTGTTGCCATTGCTACAGGCATCGTGGTGTCAC
GCTCGTCGTTTGGTATGGCTTCATTCAGCTCCGGTTCCCAACGATCAAGGCGAGTTACATGATCCCCCAT
GTTGTGCAAAAAAGCGGTTAGCTCCTTCGGTCCTCCGATCGTTGTCAGAAGTAAGTTGGCCGCAGTGTTA
TCACTCATGGTTATGGCAGCACTGCATAATTCTCTTACTGTCATGCCATCCGTAAGATGCTTTTCTGTGA
CTGGTGAGTACTCAACCAAGTCATTCTGAGAATAGTGTATGCGGCGACCGAGTTGCTCTTGCCCGGCGTC
AATACGGGATAATACCGCGCCACATAGCAGAACTTTAAAAGTGCTCATCATTGGAAAACGTTCTTCGGGG
CGAAAACTCTCAAGGATCTTACCGCTGTTGAGATCCAGTTCGATGTAACCCACTCGTGCACCCAACTGAT
CTTCAGCATCTTTTACTTTCACCAGCGTTTCTGGGTGAGCAAAAACAGGAAGGCAAAATGCCGCAAAAAA
GGGAATAAGGGCGACACGGAAATGTTGAATACTCATACTCTTCCTTTTTCAATATTATTGAAGCATTTAT
CAGGGTTATTGTCTCATGAGCGGATACATATTTGAATGTATTTAGAAAAATAAACAAATAGGGGTTCCGC
GCACATTTCCCCGAAAAGTGCCACCTGACGTCTAAGAAACCATTATTATCATGACATTAACCTATAAAAA
TAGGCGTATCACGAGGCCCTTTCGTCTCGCGCGTTTCGGTGATGACGGTGAAAACCTCTGACACATGCAG
CTCCCGGAGACGGTCACAGCTTGTCTGTAAGCGGATGCCGGGAGCAGACAAGCCCGTCAGGGCGCGTCAG
CGGGTGTTGGCGGGTGTCGGGGCTGGCTTAACTATGCGGCATCAGAGCAGATTGTACTGAGAGTGCACCA
TATGCGGTGTGAAATACCGCACAGATGCGTAAGGAGAAAATACCGCATCAGGCGCCATTCGCCATTCAGG
CTGCGCAACTGTTGGGAAGGGCGATCGGTGCGGGCCTCTTCGCTATTACGCCAGGGGAGGCAGAGATTGC
AGTAAGCTGAGATCGCAGCACTGCACTCCAGCCTGGGCGACAGAGTAAGACTCTGTCTCAAAAATAAAAT
AAATAAATCAATCAGATATTCCAATCTTTTCCTTTATTTATTTATTTATTTTCTATTTTGGAAACACAGT
CCTTCCTTATTCCAGAATTACACATATATTCTATTTTTCTTTATATGCTCCAGTTTTTTTTAGACCTTCA
CCTGAAATGTGTGTATACAAAATCTAGGCCAGTCCAGCAGAGCCTAAAGGTAAAAAATAAAATAATAAAA
AATAAATAAAATCTAGCTCACTCCTTCACATCAAAATGGAGATACAGCTGTTAGCATTAAATACCAAATA
ACCCATCTTGTCCTCAATAATTTTAAGCGCCTCTCTCCACCACATCTAACTCCTGTCAAAGGCATGTGCC
CCTTCCGGGCGCTCTGCTGTGCTGCCAACCAACTGGCATGTGGACTCTGCAGGGTCCCTAACTGCCAAGC
CCCACAGTGTGCCCTGAGGCTGCCCCTTCCTTCTAGCGGCTGCCCCCACTCGGCTTTGCTTTCCCTAGTT
TCAGTTACTTGCGTTCAGCCAAGGTCTGAAACTAGGTGCGCACAGAGCGGTAAGACTGCGAGAGAAAGAG
ACCAGCTTTACAGGGGGTTTATCACAGTGCACCCTGACAGTCGTCAGCCTCACAGGGGGTTTATCACATT
GCACCCTGACAGTCGTCAGCCTCACAGGGGGTTTATCACAGTGCACCCTTACAATCATTCCATTTGATTC
ACAATTTTTTTAGTCTCTACTGTGCCTAACTTGTAAGTTAAATTTGATCAGAGGTGTGTTCCCAGAGGGG
AAAACAGTATATACAGGGTTCAGTACTATCGCATTTCAGGCCTCCACCTGGGTCTTGGAATGTGTCCCCC
GAGGGGTGATGACTACCTCAGTTGGATCTCCACAGGTCACAGTGACACAAGATAACCAAGACACCTCCCA
AGGCTACCACAATGGGCCGCCCTCCACGTGCACATGGCCGGAGGAACTGCCATGTCGGAGGTGCAAGCAC
ACCTGCGCATCAGAGTCCTTGGTGTGGAGGGAGGGACCAGCGCAGCTTCCAGCCATCCACCTGATGAACA
GAACCTAGGGAAAGCCCCAGTTCTACTTACACCAGGAAAGGCTGGAAGGGCTAATTTGGTCCCAAAAAAG
ACAAGAGATCCTTGATCTGTGGATCTACCACACACAAGGCTACTTCCCTGATTGGCAGAACTACACACCA
GGGCCAGGGATCAGATATCCACTGACCTTTGGATGGTGCTTCAAGTTAGTACCAGTTGAACCAGAGCAAG
TAGAAGAGGCCAATGAAGGAGAGAACAACAGCTTGTTACACCCTATGAGCCAGCATGGGATGGAGGACCC
GGAGGGAGAAGTATTAGTGTGGAAGTTTGACAGCCTCCTAGCATTTCGTCACATGGCCCGAGAGCTGCAT
CCGGAGTACTACAAAGACTGCTGACATCGAGCTTTCTACAAGGGACTTTCCGCTGGGGACTTTCCAGGGA
GGTGTGGCCTGGGCGGGACTGGGGAGTGGCGAGCCCTCAGATGCTACATATAAGCAGCTGCTTTTTGCCT
GTACTGGGTCTCTCTGGTTAGACCAGATCTGAGCCTGGGAGCTCTCTGGCTAACTAGGGAACCCACTGCT
TAAGCCTCAATAAAGCTTGCCTTGAGTGCTCAAAGTAGTGTGTGCCCGTCTGTTGTGTGACTCTGGTAAC
TAGAGATCCCTCAGACCCTTTTAGTCAGTGTGGAAAATCTCTAGCAGTGGCGCCCGAACAGGGACTTGAA
AGCGAAAGTAAAGCCAGAGGAGATCTCTCGACGCAGGACTCGGCTTGCTGAAGCGCGCACGGCAAGAGGC
GAGGGGCGGCGACTGGTGAGTACGCCAAAAATTTTGACTAGCGGAGGCTAGAAGGAGAGAGATGGGTGCG
AGAGCGTCGGTATTAAGCGGGGGAGAATTAGATAAATGGGAAAAAATTCGGTTAAGGCCAGGGGGAAAGA
AACAATATAAACTAAAACATATAGTATGGGCAAGCAGGGAGCTAGAACGATTCGCAGTTAATCCTGGCCT
TTTAGAGACATCAGAAGGCTGTAGACAAATACTGGGACAGCTACAACCATCCCTTCAGACAGGATCAGAA
GAACTTAGATCATTATATAATACAATAGCAGTCCTCTATTGTGTGCATCAAAGGATAGATGTAAAAGACA
CCAAGGAAGCCTTAGATAAGATAGAGGAAGAGCAAAACAAAAGTAAGAAAAAGGCACAGCAAGCAGCAGC
TGACACAGGAAACAACAGCCAGGTCAGCCAAAATTACCCTATAGTGCAGAACCTCCAGGGGCAAATGGTA
CATCAGGCCATATCACCTAGAACTTTAAATGCATGGGTAAAAGTAGTAGAAGAGAAGGCTTTCAGCCCAG
AAGTAATACCCATGTTTTCAGCATTATCAGAAGGAGCCACCCCACAAGATTTAAATACCATGCTAAACAC
AGTGGGGGGACATCAAGCAGCCATGCACATGTTAAAAGAGACCATCGACGAGGAAGCTGCAGAATGGGAT
AGATTGCATCCAGTGCATGCAGGGCCTATTGCACCAGGCCAGATGAGAGAACCAAGGGGAAGTGACATAG
CAGGAACTACTAGTACCCTTCAGGAACAAATAGGATGGATGACACATAATCCACCTATCCCAGTAGGAGA
AATCTATAAAAGATGGATAATCCTGGGATTAAATAAAATAGTAAGAATGTATAGCCCT
[222 nt withheld, positions 5729-5950]
GGGGGACCCGGCCATAAAGCAAGAGTTTTGGCTGAAGCAATGAGCCAAGTAACAAATCCAGCTACCATAA
TGATACAGAAAGGCAATTTTAGGAACCAAAGAAAGACTGTTAAGTGTTTCAATTGTGGCAAAGAAGGGCA
CATAGCCAAAAATTGCAGGGCCCCTAGGAAAAAGGGCTGTTGGAAATGTGGAAAGGAAGGACACCAAATG
AAAGATTGTACTGAGAGACAGGCTAATTTTTTAGGGAAGATCTGGCCTTCCCACAAGGGAAGGCCAGGGA
ATTTTCTTCAGAGCAGACCAGAGCCAACAGCCCCACCAGAAGAGAGCTTCAGGTTTGGGGAAGAGACAAC
AACTCCCTCTCAGAAGCAGGAGCCGATAGACAAGGAACTGTATCCTTTAGCTTCCCTCAGATCACTCTTT
GGCAGCGACCCCTCGTCACAATAAAGATAGGGGGGCAATTAAAGGAAGCTCTATTAGATACAGGAGCAGA
TGATACAGTATTAGAAGAAATGAATTTGCCAGGAAGATGGAAACCAAAAATGATAGGGGGAATTGGAGGT
TTTATCAAAGTAAGACAGTATGATCAGATACTCATAGAAATCTGCGGACATAAAGCTATAGGTACAGTAT
TAGTAGGACCTACACCTGTCAACATAATTGGAAGAAATCTGTTGACTCAGATTGGCTGCACTTTAAATTT
TCCCATTAGTCCTATTGAGACTGTACCAGTAAAATTAAAGCCAGGAATGGATGGCCCAAAAGTTAAACAA
TGGCCATTGACAGAAGAAAAAATAAAAGCATTAGTAGAAATTTGTACAGAAATGGAAAAGGAAGGAAAAA
TTTCAAAAATTGGGCCTGAAAATCCATACAATACTCCAGTATTTGCCATAAAGAAAAAAGACAGTACTAA
ATGGAGAAAATTAGTAGATTTCAGAGAACTTAATAAGAGAACTCAAGATTTCTGGGAAGTTCAATTAGGA
ATACCACATCCTGCAGGGTTAAAACAGAAAAAATCAGTAACAGTACTGGATGTGGGCGATGCATATTTTT
CAGTTCCCTTAGATAAAGACTTCAGGAAGTATACTGCATTTACCATACCTAGTATAAACAATGAGACACC
AGGGATTAGATATCAGTACAATGTGCTTCCACAGGGATGGAAAGGATCACCAGCAATATTCCAGTGTAGC
ATGACAAAAATCTTAGAGCCTTTTAGAAAACAAAATCCAGACATAGTCATCTATCAATACATGGATGATT
TGTATGTAGGATCTGACTTAGAAATAGGGCAGCATAGAACAAAAATAGAGGAACTGAGACAACATCTGTT
GAGGTGGGGATTTACCACACCAGACAAAAAACATCAGAAAGAACCTCCATTCCTTTGGATGGGTTATGAA
CTCCATCCTGATAAATGGACAGTACAGCCTATAGTGCTGCCAGAAAAGGACAGCTGGACTGTCAATGACA
TACAGAAATTAGTGGGAAAATTGAATTGGGCAAGTCAGATTTATGCAGGGATTAAAGTAAGGCAATTATG
TAAACTTCTTAGGGGAACCAAAGCACTAACAGAAGTAGTACCACTAACAGAAGAAGCAGAGCTAGAACTG
GCAGAAAACAGGGAGATTCTAAAAGAACCGGTACATGGAGTGTATTATGACCCATCAAAAGACTTAATAG
CAGAAATACAGAAGCAGGGGCAAGGCCAATGGACATATCAAATTTATCAAGAGCCATTTAAAAATCTGAA
AACAGGAAAGTATGCAAGAATGAAGGGTGCCCACACTAATGATGTGAAACAATTAACAGAGGCAGTACAA
AAAATAGCCACAGAAAGCATAGTAATATGGGGAAAGACTCCTAAATTTAAATTACCCATACAAAAGGAAA
CATGGGAAGCATGGTGGACAGAGTATTGGCAAGCCACCTGGATTCCTGAGTGGGAGTTTGTCAATACCCC
TCCCTTAGTGAAGTTATGGTACCAGTTAGAGAAAGAACCCATAATAGGAGCAGAAACTTTCTATGTAGAT
GGGGCAGCCAATAGGGAAACTAAATTAGGAAAAGCAGGATATGTAACTGACAGAGGAAGACAAAAAGTTG
TCCCCCTAACGGACACAACAAATCAGAAGACTGAGTTACAAGCAATTCATCTAGCTTTGCAGGATTCGGG
ATTAGAAGTAAACATAGTGACAGACTCACAATATGCATTGGGAATCATTCAAGCACAACCAGATAAGAGT
GAATCAGAGTTAGTCAGTCAAATAATAGAGCAGTTAATAAAAAAGGAAAAAGTCTACCTGGCATGGGTAC
CAGCACACAAAGGAATTGGAGGAAATGAACAAGTAGATAAATTGGTCAGTGCTGGAATCAGGAAAGTACT
ATTTTTAGATGGAATAGATAAGGCCCAAGAAGAACATGAGAAATATCACAGTAATTGGAGAGCAATGGCT
AGTGATTTTAACCTACCACCTGTAGTAGCAAAAGAAATAGTAGCCAGCTGTGATAAATGTCAGCTAAAAG
GGGAAGCCATGCATGGACAAGTAGACTGTAGCCCAGGAATATGGCAGCTAGATTGTACACATTTAGAAGG
AAAAGTTATCTTGGTAGCAGTTCATGTAGCCAGTGGATATATAGAAGCAGAAGTAATTCCAGCAGAGACA
GGGCAAGAAACAGCATACTTCCTCTTAAAATTAGCAGGAAGATGGCCAGTAAAAACAGTACATACAGACA
ATGGCAGCAATTTCACCAGTACTACAGTTAAGGCCGCCTGTTGGTGGGCGGGGATCAAGCAGGAATTTGG
CATTCCCTACAATCCCCAAAGTCAAGGAGTAATAGAATCTATGAATAAAGAATTAAAGAAAATTATAGGA
CAGGTAAGAGATCAGGCTGAACATCTTAAGACAGCAGTACAAATGGCAGTATTCATCCACAATTTTAAAA
GAAAAGGGGGGATTGGGGGGTACAGTGCAGGGGAAAGAATAGTAGACATAATAGCAACAGACATACAAAC
TAAAGAATTACAAAAACAAATTACAAAAATTCAAAATTTTCGGGTTTATTACAGGGACAGCAGAGATCCA
GTTTGGAAAGGACCAGCAAAGCTCCTCTGGAAAGGTGAAGGGGCAGTAGTAATACAAGATAATAGTGACA
TAAAAGTAGTGCCAAGAAGAAAAGCAAAGATCATCAGGGATTATGGAAAACAGATGGCAGGTGATGATTG
TGTGGCAAGTAGACAGGATGAGGATTAACACATGGAAAAGATTAGTAAAACACCATATGGGATTGGAAGC
CATAATAAGAATTCTGCAACAACTGCTGTTTATCCATTTCAGAATTGGGTGTCGACATAGCAGAATAGGC
GTTACTCGACAGAGGAGAGCAAGAAATGGAGCCAGTAGATCCTAGACTAGAGCCCTGGAAGCATCCAGGA
AGTCAGCCTAAAACTGCTTGTACCAATTGCTATTGTAAAAAGTGTTGCTTTCATTGCCAAGTTTGTTTCA
TGACAAAAGCCTTAGGCATCTCCTATGGCAGGAAGAAGCGGAGACAGCGACGAAGAGCTCATCAGAACAG
TCAGACTCATCAAGCTTCTCTATCAAAGCAGTAAGTAGTACATGGGCGCGCCCATGTGGCAGGAAGTAGG
AAAAGCAATGTATGCCCCTCCCATCAGTGGACAAATTAGATGTTCATCAAATATTACTGGGCTGCTATTA
ACAAGAGATGGTGGTAATAACAACAATGGGTCCGAGATCTTCAGACCTGGAGGAGGCGATATGAGGGACA
ATTGGAGAAGTGAATTATATAAATATAAAGTAGTAAAAATTGAACCATTAGGAGTAGCACCCACCAAGGC
AAAGAGAAGAGTGGTGCAGAGAGAAAAAAGAGCAGTGGGAATAGGAGCTTTGTTCCTTGGGTTCTTGGGA
GCAGCAGGAAGCACTATGGGCGCAGCGTCAATGACGCTGACGGTACAGGCCAGACAATTATTGTCTGATA
TAGTGCAGCAGCAGAACAATTTGCTGAGGGCTATTGAGGCGCAACAGCATCTGTTGCAACTCACAGTCTG
GGGCATCAAACAGCTCCAGGCAAGAATCCTGGCTGTGGAAAGATACCTAAAGGATCAACAGCTCCTGGGG
ATTTGGGGTTGCTCTGGAAAACTCATTTGCACCACTGCTGTGCCTTGGAATGCTAGTTGGAGTAATAAAT
CTCTGGAACAGATTTGGAATAACATGACCTGGATGGAGTGGGACAGAGAAATTAACAATTACACAAGCTT
AATACACTCCTTAATTGAAGAATCGCAAAACCAGCAAGAAAAGAATGAACAAGAATTATTGGAATTAGAT
AAATGGGCAAGTTTGTGGAATTGGTTTAACATAACAAATTGGCTGTGGTATATAAAATTATTCATAATGA
TAGTAGGAGGCTTGGTAGGTTTAAGAATAGTTTTTGCTGTACTTTCTATAGTGAATAGAGTTAGGCAGGG
ATATTCACCATTATCGTTTCAGACCCACCTCCCAATCCCGAGGGGACCCGACAGGCCCGAAGGAATAGAA
GAAGAAGGTGGAGAGAGAGACAGAGACAGATCCATTCGATTAGTGAACGGATCCTTAGCACTTATCTGGG
ACGATCTGCGGAGCCTGTGCCTCTTCAGCTACCACCGCTTGAGAGACTTACTCTTGATTGTAACGAGGAT
TGTGGAACTTCTGGGACGCAGGGGGTGGGAAGCCCTCAAATATTGGTGGAATCTCCTACAATATTGGAGT
CAGGAGCTAAAGAATAGTGCTGTTAGCTTGCTCAATGCCACAGCCATAGCAGTAGCTGAGGGGACAGATA
GGGTTATAGAAGTAGTACAAGGAGCTTGTAGAGCTATTCGCCACATACCTAGAAGAATAAGACAGGGCTT
GGAAAGGATTTTGCTATAAGATGGGTGGCGCGGCCGCACTCAGATCTTGAGCTCAGGCTTGGATTCTGCA
GTCGACGGTACCGCGGGCCCGGGATCCACCGGTCGCCACCATGGTGAGCAAGGGCGAGGAGCTGTTCACC
GGGGTGGTGCCCATCCTGGTCGAGCTGGACGGCGACGTAAACGGCCACAAGTTCAGCGTGTCCGGCGAGG
GCGAGGGCGATGCCACCTACGGCAAGCTGACCCTGAAGTTCATCTGCACCACCGGCAAGCTGCCCGTGCC
CTGGCCCACCCTCGTGGCCACCCTGACCTACGGCGTGCAGTGCTTCAGCCGCTACCCCGACCACATGAAG
CAGCACGACTTCTTCAAGTCCGCCATGCCCGAAGGCTACGTCCAGGAGCGCACCATCTTCTTCAAGGACG
ACGGCAACTACAAGACCCGCGCCGAGGTGAAGTTCGAGGGCGACACCCTGGTGAACCGCATCGAGCTGAA
GGGCATCGACTTCAAGGAGGACGGCAACATCCTGGGGCACAAGCTGGAGTACAACTACAACAGCCACAAC
GTCTATATCATGGCCGACAAGCAGAAGAACGGCATCAAGGTGAACTTCAAGATCCGCCACAACATCGAGG
ACGGCAGCGTGCAGCTCGCCGACCACTACCAGCAGAACACCCCCATCGGCGACGGCCCCGTGCTGCTGCC
CGACAACCACTACCTGAGCACCCAGTCCGCCCTGAGCAAAGACCCCAACGAGAAGCGCGATCACATGGTC
CTGCTGGAGTTCGTGACCGCCGCCGGGATCACTCTCGGCATGGACGAGCTGTACAAGTAAAGCGGTCGCG
ACTCGAGACCTAGAAAAACATGGAGCAATCACAAGTAGCAATACAGCAGCTAACAATGCTGCTTGTGCCT
GGCTAGAAGCACAAGAGGAGGAAGAGGTGGGTTTTCCAGTCACACCTCAGGTACCTTTAAGACCAATGAC
TTACAAGGCAGCTGTAGATCTTAGCCACTTTTTAAAAGAAAAGGGGGGACTGGAAGGGCTAATTCACTCC
CAAAGAAGACAAGATATCCTTGATCTGTGGATCTACCACACACAAGGCTACTTCCCTGATTGGCAGAACT
ACACACCAGGGCCAGGGGTCAGATATCCACTGACCTTTGGATGGTGCTACAAGCTAGTACCAGTTGAGCC
AGATAAGGTAGAAGAGGCCAATAAAGGAGAGAACACCAGCTTGTTACACCCTGTGAGCCTGCATGGAATG
GATGACCCTGAGAGAGAAGTGTTAGAGTGGAGGTTTGACAGCCGCCTAGCATTTCATCACGTGGCCCGAG
AGCTGCATCCGGAGTACTTCAAGAACTGCTGACATCGAGCTTGCTACAAGGGACTTTCCGCTGGGGACTT
TCCAGGGAGGCGTGGCCTGGGCGGGACTGGGGAGTGGCGAGCCCTCAGATGCTGCATATAAGCAGCTGCT
TTTTGCCTGTACTGGGTCTCTCTGGTTAGACCAGATCTGAGCCTGGGAGCTCTCTGGCTAACTAGGGAAC
CCACTGCTTAAGCCTCAATAAAGCTTGCCTTGAGTGCTTCAAGTAGTGTGTGCCCGTCTGTTGTGTGACT
CTGGTAACTAGAGATCCCTCAGACCCTTTTAGTCAGTGTGGAAAATCTCTAGCACCCAGGAGGTAGAGGT
TGCAGTGAGCCAAGATCGCGCCACTGCATTCCAGCCTGGGCAAGAAAACAAGACTGTCTAAAATAATAAT
AATAAGTTAAGGGTATTAAATATATTTATACATGGAGGTCATAAAAATATATATATTTGGGCTGGGCGCA
GTGGCTCACACCTGCGCCCGGCCCTTTGGGAGGCCGAGGCAGGTGGATCACCTGAGTTTGGGAGTTCCAG
ACCAGCCTGACCAACATGGAGAAACCCCTTCTCTGTGTATTTTTAGTAGATTTTATTTTATGTGTATTTT
ATTCACAGGTATTTCTGGAAAACTGAAACTGTTTTTCCTCTACTCTGATACCACAAGAATCATCAGCACA
GAGGAAGACTTCTGTGATCAAATGTGGTGGGAGAGGGAGGTTTTCACCAGCACATGAGCAGTCAGTTCTG
CCGCAGACTCGGCGGGTGTCCTTCGGTTCAGTTCCAACACCGCCTGCCTGGAGAGAGGTCAGACCACAGG
GTGAGGGCTCAGTCCCCAAGACATAAACACCCAAGACATAAACACCCAACAGGTCCACCCCGCCTGCTGC
CCAGGCAGAGCCGATTCACCAAGACGGGAATTAGGATAGAGAAAGAGTAAGTCACACAGAGCCGGCTGTG
CGGGAGAACGGAGTTCTATTATGACTCAAATCAGTCTCCCCAAGCATTCGGGGATCAGAGTTTTTAAGGA
TAACTTAGTGTGTAGGGGGCCAGTGAGTTGGAGATGAAAGCGTAGGGAGTCGAAGGTGTCCTTTTGCGCC
GAGTCAGTTCCTGGGTGGGGGCCACAAGATCGGATGAGCCAGTTTATCAATCCGGGGGTGCCAGCTGATC
CATGGAGTGCAGGGTCTGCAAAATATCTCAAGCACTGATTGATCTTAGGTTTTACAATAGTGATGTTACC
CCAGGAACAATTTGGGGAAGGTCAGAATCTTGTAGCCTGTAGCTGCATGACTCCTAAACCATAATTTCTT
TTTTGTTTTTTTTTTTTT
Features (pLannotate 1.2.2; 21 found; start..end, strand, type, name):
     33..221     +  CDS            EEF1AKMT2 (fragment): EFMT2_HUMAN - Also known as C10orf138, METTL10 From Homo sapiens (Human).
    560..614     -  CDS            lacI (fragment): lac repressor; lacI; The lac repressor binds to the lac operator to inhibit transcription in E. coli. This inhibition can be relieved by adding lactose or isopropyl-β-D-thiogalactopyranoside (IPTG).
    797..1385    -  rep_origin     ori: high-copy-number ColE1/pMB1/pBR322/pUC origin of replication
   1556..2416    -  CDS            AmpR: β-lactamase; bla; confers resistance to ampicillin, carbenicillin, and related antibiotics
   2417..2521    -  promoter       AmpR promoter: bla
   2616..2651    +  CDS            rop (fragment): Rop protein, which maintains plasmids at low copy number; rop
   2753..2852    +  misc_feature   bom (fragment): basis of mobility region from pBR322
   2858..2924    -  CDS            lacZα (fragment): LacZα fragment of β-galactosidase; lacZ fragment
   4102..4431    +  CDS            nef (fragment): NEF_HV1A2 - Experimental evidence at protein level: Swiss-Prot protein existence level 1. Extracellular Nef protein targets CD4(+) T-lymphocytes for apoptosis by interacting with CXCR4 surface receptors. From Human immunodeficiency virus type 1 group M subtype B (isolate ARV2/SF2) (HIV-1).
   4479..4736    +  LTR            5' LTR (truncated): truncated 5' long terminal repeat (LTR) from HIV-1
   4784..4908    +  misc_feature   HIV-1 Ψ: packaging signal of human immunodeficiency virus type 1
   4892..6394    +  CDS            HIV-1 gag (sequence partly withheld): gag protein from human immunodeficiency virus 1; gag
   6187..9198    +  CDS            HIV-1 pol: pol protein from human immunodeficiency virus 1; pol
   9230..9352    +  CDS            vpr (fragment): VPR_HV1H2 - Experimental evidence at protein level: Swiss-Prot protein existence level 1. During virus replication, may deplete host UNG protein, and incude G2-M cell cycle arrest. Acts by targeting specific host proteins for degradation by the 26S proteasome, through association with the cellular CUL4A-DDB1 E3 ligase complex by direct interaction with host VPRPB/DCAF-1. Cell cycle arrest reportedly occurs within hours of infection and is not blocked by antiviral agents, suggesting that it is initiated by the VPR carried into the virion. Additionally, VPR induces apoptosis in a cell cycle depe
   9336..9551    +  CDS            tat (fragment): TAT_HV1H2 - Experimental evidence at protein level: Swiss-Prot protein existence level 1. Extracellular circulating Tat can be endocytosed by surrounding uninfected cells via the binding to several surface receptors such as CD26, CXCR4, heparan sulfate proteoglycans (HSPG) or LDLR. Neurons are rarely infected, but they internalize Tat via their LDLR. Through its interaction with nuclear HATs, Tat is potentially able to control the acetylation-dependent cellular gene expression. Modulates the expression of many cellular genes involved in cell survival, proliferation or in coding for cytokines o
   9574..10866   +  CDS            env (fragment): ENV_HV1B1 - Experimental evidence at protein level: Swiss-Prot protein existence level 1. [Transmembrane protein gp41]: Acts as a class I viral fusion protein. Under the current model, the protein has at least 3 conformational states: pre-fusion native state, pre-hairpin intermediate state, and post-fusion hairpin state. During fusion of viral and target intracellular membranes, the coiled coil regions (heptad repeats) assume a trimer-of-hairpins structure, positioning the fusion peptide in close proximity to the C-terminal region of the ectodomain. The formation of this structure appears to d
  10913..10947   +  misc_feature   MCS (fragment): multiple cloning site
  10961..11680   +  CDS            EGFP: the original enhanced GFP (Yang et al., 1996) mammalian codon-optimized
  11688..12209   +  CDS            nef (fragment): NEF_HV1BR - Experimental evidence at protein level: Swiss-Prot protein existence level 1. Extracellular Nef protein targets CD4(+) T-lymphocytes for apoptosis by interacting with CXCR4 surface receptors (PubMed:14990729). From Human immunodeficiency virus type 1 group M subtype B (isolate BRU/LAI) (HIV-1).
  12334..12514   +  LTR            5' LTR (truncated): truncated 5' long terminal repeat (LTR) from HIV-1
  12688..12768   +  CDS            C8orf44 (fragment): CH044_HUMAN - Experimental evidence at transcript level: Swiss-Prot protein existence level 2. From Homo sapiens (Human).
