[The description below was written by a language model from this plasmid's Addgene catalogue record and pLannotate feature annotations shown in this document.]
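Description:
HIV-1-GFP ΔEnv CA Q67H/N74D is a near-full-length, single-cycle HIV-1 reporter provirus carried on a high-copy bacterial plasmid of about 13.5 kb. It is propagated in E. coli through a ColE1/pUC-type origin and selected with ampicillin via the β-lactamase gene and its native promoter. Small remnants of lacI, rop, bom and lacZα reflect the pBR322/pUC ancestry of the backbone. Short matches to human genes flanking the viral sequence are most plausibly leftover genomic DNA from the original proviral clone, although the record does not say so.

The viral portion runs from the 5' LTR through the Ψ packaging signal, complete gag and pol reading frames, tat and rev, a partial env region, and EGFP placed in the nef position, followed by residual nef sequence and the 3' LTR. The annotation tool labels both LTRs as truncated 5' LTRs and calls a nef fragment upstream of the first one; this is expected, because nef overlaps the U3 region of the LTR. According to the catalogue entry, the construct is env-deficient and does not express vif, vpr or vpu, which is consistent with only a short vpr fragment being detected. Expression is driven by the viral LTR with Tat and Rev support. Infectious particles therefore require an envelope glycoprotein supplied in trans, and infected cells are scored by GFP fluorescence.

The distinguishing feature is the pair of capsid (CA) substitutions Q67H and N74D in gag. The associated work examined how the HIV-1 capsid shields reverse transcripts from cGAS innate immune sensing, so this plasmid serves as a capsid-mutant counterpart for comparing infectivity and sensing with other capsid variants.
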