Addgene plasmid #217441: HIV-1-GFP ΔEnv CA Q67H/N74D
Purpose: HIV-1 reporter vector that is env-deficient and expresses eGFP in place of nef. Contains 5' and 3' LTRs, gag, pol, tat, and rev, but does not express vif, vpr, or vpu (with Q67H,N74D mutations in CA).
Depositing lab: Jarrod Johnson. Depositing organization: University of Utah. Publication: Cell-free assays reveal that the HIV-1 capsid protects reverse transcripts from cGAS immune sensing. Scott TM, Arnold LM, Powers JA, McCann DA, Rowe AB, Christensen DE, Pereira MJ, Zhou W, Torrez RM, Iwasa JH, Kranzusch PJ, Sundquist WI, Johnson JS. PLoS Pathog. 2025 Jan 28;21(1):e1012206. doi: 10.1371/journal.ppat.1012206. PubMed 39874383.
Backbone
  Vector backbone: HIV-1 LTR
  Vector type: Lentiviral
Growth in bacteria
  Bacterial resistance: Ampicillin, 100 μg/mL
  Growth temperature: 37°C
  Growth strain: NEB Stable
  Copy number: High Copy
Gene/Insert
  Gene/Insert name: gag/pol
  Species: HIV-1
  Mutation: CA Q67H,N74D
  Cloning method: Gibson Cloning
Terms and licenses: Academic/Nonprofit Terms; Industry Terms: Not Available to Industry
How to cite: HIV-1-GFP ΔEnv CA Q67H/N74D was a gift from Jarrod Johnson (Addgene plasmid # 217441 ; http://n2t.net/addgene:217441 ; RRID:Addgene_217441)
